>Addgene plasmid #158567 | pB-CAG-PE2-NatMX | addgene full sequence | sequence record 309882 | Addgene NGS Result
GACATTGATTATTGACTAGTTATTAATAGTAATCAATTACGGGGTCATTAGTTCATAGCCCATATATGGA
GTTCCGCGTTACATAACTTACGGTAAATGGCCCGCCTGGCTGACCGCCCAACGACCCCCGCCCATTGACG
TCAATAATGACGTATGTTCCCATAGTAACGCCAATAGGGACTTTCCATTGACGTCAATGGGTGGAGTATT
TACGGTAAACTGCCCACTTGGCAGTACATCAAGTGTATCATATGCCAAGTACGCCCCCTATTGACGTCAA
TGACGGTAAATGGCCCGCCTGGCATTATGCCCAGTACATGACCTTATGGGACTTTCCTACTTGGCAGTAC
ATCTACGTATTAGTCATCGCTATTACCATGGTCGAGGTGAGCCCCACGTTCTGCTTCACTCTCCCCATCT
CCCCCCCCTCCCCACCCCCAATTTTGTATTTATTTATTTTTTAATTATTTTGTGCAGCGATGGGGGCGGG
GGGGGGGGGGGGGCGCGCGCCGGGGGGGGSGGGGSGGGGSGRGGGGSGGGGSGGGGCGAGGCGGAGAGGT
GCGGCGGCAGCCAATCAGAGCGGCGCGCTCCGAAAGTTTCCTTTTATGGCGAGGCGGCGGCGGCGGCGGC
CCTATAAAAAGCGAAGCGCGCGGCGGGCGGGAGTCGCTGCGCGCTGCCTTCGCCCCGTGCCCCGCTCCGC
CGCCGCCTCGCGCCGCCCGCCCCGGCTCTGACTGACCGCGTTACTCCCACAGGTGAGCGGGCGGGACGGC
CCTTCTCCTCCGGGCTGTAATTAGCGCTTGGTTTAATGACGGCTTGTTTCTTTTCTGTGGCTGCGTGAAA
GCCTTGAGGGGCTCCGGGAGGGCCCTTTGTGCGGGGGGAGCGGCTCGGGGGGTGCGTGCGTGTGTGTGTG
CGTGGGGAGCGCCGCGTGCGGCTCCGCGCTGCCCGGCGGCTGTGAGCGCTGCGGGCGCGGCGCGGGGCTT
TTTGCGCTCCGCAGTGTGCGCGAGGGGAGCGCGGCCGGGGGCGGTGCCCCGCGGTGCGGGGGGGGCTGCG
AGGGGAACAAAGGCTGCGTGCGGGGTGTGTGCGTGGGGGGGTGAGCAGGGGGTGTGGGCGCGTCGGTCGG
GCTGCAACCCCCCCTGCACCCCCCTCCCCGAGTTGCTGAGCACGGCCCGGCTTCGGGTGCGGGGCTCCGT
ACGGGGCGTGGCGCGGGGCTCGCCGTGCCGGGCGGGGGGTGGCGGCAGGTGGGGGTGCCGGGCGGGGCGG
GGCCGCCTCGGGCCGGGGAGGGCTCGGGGGAGGGGCGCGGCGGCCCCCGGAGCGCCGGCGGCTGTCGAGG
CGCGGCGAGCCGCAGCCATTGCCTTTTATGGTAATCGTGCGAGAGGGCGCAGGGACTTCCTTTGTCCCAA
ATCTGTGCGGAGCCGAAATCTGGGAGGCGCCGCCGCACCCCCTCTAGCGGGCGCGGGGCGAAGCGGTGCG
GCGCCGGCAGGAAGGAAATGGGCGGGGAGGGCCTTCGTGCGTCGCCGCGCCGCCGTCCCCTTCTCCCTCT
CCAGCCTCGGGGCTGTCCGCGGGGGGACGGCTGCCTTCGGGGGGGACGGGGCAGGGCGGGGTTCGGCTTC
TGGCGTGTGACCGGCGGCTCTAGAGCCTCTGCTAACCATGTTCATGCCTTCTTCTTTTTCCTACAGCTCC
TGGGCAACGTGCTGGTTATTGTGCTGTCTCATCATTTTGGCAAAGAATCTAGATACCCTCGTAAAGGTCT
AGAGCTAGCGAATTCGAATTTGAGAGCCGCCACCATGAAACGGACAGCCGACGGAAGCGAGTTCGAGTCA
CCAAAGAAGAAGCGGAAAGTCGACAAGAAGTACAGCATCGGCCTGGACATCGGCACCAACTCTGTGGGCT
GGGCCGTGATCACCGACGAGTACAAGGTGCCCAGCAAGAAATTCAAGGTGCTGGGCAACACCGACCGGCA
CAGCATCAAGAAGAACCTGATCGGAGCCCTGCTGTTCGACAGCGGCGAAACAGCCGAGGCCACCCGGCTG
AAGAGAACCGCCAGAAGAAGATACACCAGACGGAAGAACCGGATCTGCTATCTGCAAGAGATCTTCAGCA
ACGAGATGGCCAAGGTGGACGACAGCTTCTTCCACAGACTGGAAGAGTCCTTCCTGGTGGAAGAGGATAA
GAAGCACGAGCGGCACCCCATCTTCGGCAACATCGTGGACGAGGTGGCCTACCACGAGAAGTACCCCACC
ATCTACCACCTGAGAAAGAAACTGGTGGACAGCACCGACAAGGCCGACCTGCGGCTGATCTATCTGGCCC
TGGCCCACATGATCAAGTTCCGGGGCCACTTCCTGATCGAGGGCGACCTGAACCCCGACAACAGCGACGT
GGACAAGCTGTTCATCCAGCTGGTGCAGACCTACAACCAGCTGTTCGAGGAAAACCCCATCAACGCCAGC
GGCGTGGACGCCAAGGCCATCCTGTCTGCCAGACTGAGCAAGAGCAGACGGCTGGAAAATCTGATCGCCC
AGCTGCCCGGCGAGAAGAAGAATGGCCTGTTCGGAAACCTGATTGCCCTGAGCCTGGGCCTGACCCCCAA
CTTCAAGAGCAACTTCGACCTGGCCGAGGATGCCAAACTGCAGCTGAGCAAGGACACCTACGACGACGAC
CTGGACAACCTGCTGGCCCAGATCGGCGACCAGTACGCCGACCTGTTTCTGGCCGCCAAGAACCTGTCCG
ACGCCATCCTGCTGAGCGACATCCTGAGAGTGAACACCGAGATCACCAAGGCCCCCCTGAGCGCCTCTAT
GATCAAGAGATACGACGAGCACCACCAGGACCTGACCCTGCTGAAAGCTCTCGTGCGGCAGCAGCTGCCT
GAGAAGTACAAAGAGATTTTCTTCGACCAGAGCAAGAACGGCTACGCCGGCTACATTGACGGCGGAGCCA
GCCAGGAAGAGTTCTACAAGTTCATCAAGCCCATCCTGGAAAAGATGGACGGCACCGAGGAACTGCTCGT
GAAGCTGAACAGAGAGGACCTGCTGCGGAAGCAGCGGACCTTCGACAACGGCAGCATCCCCCACCAGATC
CACCTGGGAGAGCTGCACGCCATTCTGCGGCGGCAGGAAGATTTTTACCCATTCCTGAAGGACAACCGGG
AAAAGATCGAGAAGATCCTGACCTTCCGCATCCCCTACTACGTGGGCCCTCTGGCCAGGGGAAACAGCAG
ATTCGCCTGGATGACCAGAAAGAGCGAGGAAACCATCACCCCCTGGAACTTCGAGGAAGTGGTGGACAAG
GGCGCTTCCGCCCAGAGCTTCATCGAGCGGATGACCAACTTCGATAAGAACCTGCCCAACGAGAAGGTGC
TGCCCAAGCACAGCCTGCTGTACGAGTACTTCACCGTGTATAACGAGCTGACCAAAGTGAAATACGTGAC
CGAGGGAATGAGAAAGCCCGCCTTCCTGAGCGGCGAGCAGAAAAAGGCCATCGTGGACCTGCTGTTCAAG
ACCAACCGGAAAGTGACCGTGAAGCAGCTGAAAGAGGACTACTTCAAGAAAATCGAGTGCTTCGACTCCG
TGGAAATCTCCGGCGTGGAAGATCGGTTCAACGCCTCCCTGGGCACATACCACGATCTGCTGAAAATTAT
CAAGGACAAGGACTTCCTGGACAATGAGGAAAACGAGGACATTCTGGAAGATATCGTGCTGACCCTGACA
CTGTTTGAGGACAGAGAGATGATCGAGGAACGGCTGAAAACCTATGCCCACCTGTTCGACGACAAAGTGA
TGAAGCAGCTGAAGCGGCGGAGATACACCGGCTGGGGCAGGCTGAGCCGGAAGCTGATCAACGGCATCCG
GGACAAGCAGTCCGGCAAGACAATCCTGGATTTCCTGAAGTCCGACGGCTTCGCCAACAGAAACTTCATG
CAGCTGATCCACGACGACAGCCTGACCTTTAAAGAGGACATCCAGAAAGCCCAGGTGTCCGGCCAGGGCG
ATAGCCTGCACGAGCACATTGCCAATCTGGCCGGCAGCCCCGCCATTAAGAAGGGCATCCTGCAGACAGT
GAAGGTGGTGGACGAGCTCGTGAAAGTGATGGGCCGGCACAAGCCCGAGAACATCGTGATCGAAATGGCC
AGAGAGAACCAGACCACCCAGAAGGGACAGAAGAACAGCCGCGAGAGAATGAAGCGGATCGAAGAGGGCA
TCAAAGAGCTGGGCAGCCAGATCCTGAAAGAACACCCCGTGGAAAACACCCAGCTGCAGAACGAGAAGCT
GTACCTGTACTACCTGCAGAATGGGCGGGATATGTACGTGGACCAGGAACTGGACATCAACCGGCTGTCC
GACTACGATGTGGACGCTATCGTGCCTCAGAGCTTTCTGAAGGACGACTCCATCGACAACAAGGTGCTGA
CCAGAAGCGACAAGAACCGGGGCAAGAGCGACAACGTGCCCTCCGAAGAGGTCGTGAAGAAGATGAAGAA
CTACTGGCGGCAGCTGCTGAACGCCAAGCTGATTACCCAGAGAAAGTTCGACAATCTGACCAAGGCCGAG
AGAGGCGGCCTGAGCGAACTGGATAAGGCCGGCTTCATCAAGAGACAGCTGGTGGAAACCCGGCAGATCA
CAAAGCACGTGGCACAGATCCTGGACTCCCGGATGAACACTAAGTACGACGAGAATGACAAGCTGATCCG
GGAAGTGAAAGTGATCACCCTGAAGTCCAAGCTGGTGTCCGATTTCCGGAAGGATTTCCAGTTTTACAAA
GTGCGCGAGATCAACAACTACCACCACGCCCACGACGCCTACCTGAACGCCGTCGTGGGAACCGCCCTGA
TCAAAAAGTACCCTAAGCTGGAAAGCGAGTTCGTGTACGGCGACTACAAGGTGTACGACGTGCGGAAGAT
GATCGCCAAGAGCGAGCAGGAAATCGGCAAGGCTACCGCCAAGTACTTCTTCTACAGCAACATCATGAAC
TTTTTCAAGACCGAGATTACCCTGGCCAACGGCGAGATCCGGAAGCGGCCTCTGATCGAGACAAACGGCG
AAACCGGGGAGATCGTGTGGGATAAGGGCCGGGATTTTGCCACCGTGCGGAAAGTGCTGAGCATGCCCCA
AGTGAATATCGTGAAAAAGACCGAGGTGCAGACAGGCGGCTTCAGCAAAGAGTCTATCCTGCCCAAGAGG
AACAGCGATAAGCTGATCGCCAGAAAGAAGGACTGGGACCCTAAGAAGTACGGCGGCTTCGACAGCCCCA
CCGTGGCCTATTCTGTGCTGGTGGTGGCCAAAGTGGAAAAGGGCAAGTCCAAGAAACTGAAGAGTGTGAA
AGAGCTGCTGGGGATCACCATCATGGAAAGAAGCAGCTTCGAGAAGAATCCCATCGACTTTCTGGAAGCC
AAGGGCTACAAAGAAGTGAAAAAGGACCTGATCATCAAGCTGCCTAAGTACTCCCTGTTCGAGCTGGAAA
ACGGCCGGAAGAGAATGCTGGCCTCTGCCGGCGAACTGCAGAAGGGAAACGAACTGGCCCTGCCCTCCAA
ATATGTGAACTTCCTGTACCTGGCCAGCCACTATGAGAAGCTGAAGGGCTCCCCCGAGGATAATGAGCAG
AAACAGCTGTTTGTGGAACAGCACAAGCACTACCTGGACGAGATCATCGAGCAGATCAGCGAGTTCTCCA
AGAGAGTGATCCTGGCCGACGCTAATCTGGACAAAGTGCTGTCCGCCTACAACAAGCACCGGGATAAGCC
CATCAGAGAGCAGGCCGAGAATATCATCCACCTGTTTACCCTGACCAATCTGGGAGCCCCTGCCGCCTTC
AAGTACTTTGACACCACCATCGACCGGAAGAGGTACACCAGCACCAAAGAGGTGCTGGACGCCACCCTGA
TCCACCAGAGCATCACCGGCCTGTACGAGACACGGATCGACCTGTCTCAGCTGGGAGGTGACTCTGGAGG
ATCTAGCGGAGGATCCTCTGGCAGCGAGACACCAGGAACAAGCGAGTCAGCAACACCAGAGAGCAGTGGC
GGCAGCAGCGGCGGCAGCAGCACCCTAAATATAGAAGATGAGTATCGGCTACATGAGACCTCAAAAGAGC
CAGATGTTTCTCTAGGGTCCACATGGCTGTCTGATTTTCCTCAGGCCTGGGCGGAAACCGGGGGCATGGG
ACTGGCAGTTCGCCAAGCTCCTCTGATCATACCTCTGAAAGCAACCTCTACCCCCGTGTCCATAAAACAA
TACCCCATGTCACAAGAAGCCAGACTGGGGATCAAGCCCCACATACAGAGACTGTTGGACCAGGGAATAC
TGGTACCCTGCCAGTCCCCCTGGAACACGCCCCTGCTACCCGTTAAGAAACCAGGGACTAATGATTATAG
GCCTGTCCAGGATCTGAGAGAAGTCAACAAGCGGGTGGAAGACATCCACCCCACCGTGCCCAACCCTTAC
AACCTCTTGAGCGGGCTCCCACCGTCCCACCAGTGGTACACTGTGCTTGATTTAAAGGATGCCTTTTTCT
GCCTGAGACTCCACCCCACCAGTCAGCCTCTCTTCGCCTTTGAGTGGAGAGATCCAGAGATGGGAATCTC
AGGACAATTGACCTGGACCAGACTCCCACAGGGTTTCAAAAACAGTCCCACCCTGTTTAATGAGGCACTG
CACAGAGACCTAGCAGACTTCCGGATCCAGCACCCAGACTTGATCCTGCTACAGTACGTGGATGACTTAC
TGCTGGCCGCCACTTCTGAGCTAGACTGCCAACAAGGTACTCGGGCCCTGTTACAAACCCTAGGGAACCT
CGGGTATCGGGCCTCGGCCAAGAAAGCCCAAATTTGCCAGAAACAGGTCAAGTATCTGGGGTATCTTCTA
AAAGAGGGTCAGAGATGGCTGACTGAGGCCAGAAAAGAGACTGTGATGGGGCAGCCTACTCCGAAGACCC
CTCGACAACTAAGGGAGTTCCTAGGGAAGGCAGGCTTCTGTCGCCTCTTCATCCCTGGGTTTGCAGAAAT
GGCAGCCCCCCTGTACCCTCTCACCAAACCGGGGACTCTGTTTAATTGGGGCCCAGACCAACAAAAGGCC
TATCAAGAAATCAAGCAAGCTCTTCTAACTGCCCCAGCCCTGGGGTTGCCAGATTTGACTAAGCCCTTTG
AACTCTTTGTCGACGAGAAGCAGGGCTACGCCAAAGGTGTCCTAACGCAAAAACTGGGACCTTGGCGTCG
GCCGGTGGCCTACCTGTCCAAAAAGCTAGACCCAGTAGCAGCTGGGTGGCCCCCTTGCCTACGGATGGTA
GCAGCCATTGCCGTACTGACAAAGGATGCAGGCAAGCTAACCATGGGACAGCCACTAGTCATTCTGGCCC
CCCATGCAGTAGAGGCACTAGTCAAACAACCCCCCGACCGCTGGCTTTCCAACGCCCGGATGACTCACTA
TCAGGCCTTGCTTTTGGACACGGACCGGGTCCAGTTCGGACCGGTGGTAGCCCTGAACCCGGCTACGCTG
CTCCCACTGCCTGAGGAAGGGCTGCAACACAACTGCCTTGATATCCTGGCCGAAGCCCACGGAACCCGAC
CCGACCTAACGGACCAGCCGCTCCCAGACGCCGACCACACCTGGTACACGGATGGAAGCAGTCTCTTACA
AGAGGGACAGCGTAAGGCGGGAGCTGCGGTGACCACCGAGACCGAGGTAATCTGGGCTAAAGCCCTGCCA
GCCGGGACATCCGCTCAGCGGGCTGAACTGATAGCACTCACCCAGGCCCTAAAGATGGCAGAAGGTAAGA
AGCTAAATGTTTATACTGATAGCCGTTATGCTTTTGCTACTGCCCATATCCATGGAGAAATATACAGAAG
GCGTGGGTGGCTCACATCAGAAGGCAAAGAGATCAAAAATAAAGACGAGATCTTGGCCCTACTAAAAGCC
CTCTTTCTGCCCAAAAGACTTAGCATAATCCATTGTCCAGGACATCAAAAGGGACACAGCGCCGAGGCTA
GAGGCAACCGGATGGCTGACCAAGCGGCCCGAAAGGCAGCCATCACAGAGACTCCAGACACCTCTACCCT
CCTCATAGAAAATTCATCACCCTCTGGCGGCTCAAAAAGAACCGCCGACGGCAGCGAATTCGAGCCCAAG
AAGAAGAGGAAAGTCTGAACCGGTTAGTAATGAGTTTAAACGGGGGAGGCTAACTGAAACACGGAAGGAG
ACAATACCGGAAGGAACCCGCGCTATGACGGCAATAAAAAGACAGAATAAAACGCACGGGTGTTGGGTCG
TTTGTTCATAAACGCGGGGTTCGGTCCCAGGGCTGGCACTCTGTCGATACCCCACCGAGACCCCATTGGG
GCCAATACGCCCGCGTTTCTTCCTTTTCCCCACCCCACCCCCCAAGTTCGGGTGAAGGCCCAGGGCTCGC
AGCCAATGTCGGGGCGGCAGGCCCTGCCATAGCAGATCTGCGAAATCGGATCCGCGGCCGCACTGATTCT
AGCTGCAGAGGCTCCGGTGCCCGTCAGTGGGCAGAGCGCACATCGCCCACAGTCCCCGAGAAGTTGGGGG
GAGGGGTCGGCAATTGAACCGGTGCCTAGAGAAGGTGGCGCGGGGTAAACTGGGAAAGTGATGTCGTGTA
CTGGCTCCGCCTTTTTCCCGAGGGTGGGGGAGAACCGTATATAAGTGCAGTAGTCGCCGTGAACGTTCTT
TTTCGCAACGGGTTTGCCGCCAGAACACAGGATCCTCGAGCCACCATGGGTACCACTCTTGACGACACGG
CTTACCGGTACCGCACCAGTGTCCCGGGGGACGCCGAGGCCATCGAGGCACTGGATGGGTCCTTCACCAC
CGACACCGTCTTCCGCGTCACCGCCACCGGGGACGGCTTCACCCTGCGGGAGGTGCCGGTGGACCCGCCC
CTGACCAAGGTGTTCCCCGACGACGAATCGGACGACGAATCGGACGACGGGGAGGACGGCGACCCGGACT
CCCGGACGTTCGTCGCGTACGGGGACGACGGCGACCTGGCGGGCTTCGTGGTTGTCTCGTACTCCGGCTG
GAACCGCCGGCTGACCGTCGAGGACATCGAGGTCGCCCCGGAGCACCGGGGGCACGGGGTCGGGCGCGCG
TTGATGGGGCTCGCGACGGAGTTCGCCCGCGAGCGGGGCGCCGGGCACCTCTGGCTGGAGGTCACCAACG
TCAACGCACCGGCGATCCACGCGTACCGGCGGATGGGGTTCACCCTCTGCGGCCTGGACACCGCCCTGTA
CGACGGCACCGCCTCGGACGGCGAGCAGGCGCTCTACATGAGCATGCCCTGCCCCTAAATCTAGTGTCGA
CAAGTTAACTTGTTTATTGCAGCTTATAATGGTTACAAATAAAGCAATAGCATCACAAATTTCACAAATA
AAGCATTTTTTTCACTGCATTCTAGTTGTGGTTTGTCCAAACTCATCAATGTATCTTATCATGTCTGGAA
TTGACTCAAATGATGTCAATTAGTCTATCAGAAGCTCATCTGGTCTCCCTTCCGGGGGACAAGACATCCC
TGTTTAATATTTAAACAGCAGTGTTCCCAAACTGGGTTCTTATATCCCTTGCTCTGGTCAACCAGGTTGC
AGGGTTTCCTGTCCTCACAGGAACGAAGTCCCTAAAGAAACAGTGGCAGCCAGGTTTAGCCCCGGAATTG
ACTGGATTCCTTTTTTAGGGCCCATTGGTATGGCTTTTTCCCCGTATCCCCCCAGGTGTCTGCAGGCTCA
AAGAGCAGCGAGAAGCGTTCAGAGGAAAGCGATCCCGTGCCACCTTCCCCGTGCCCGGGCTGTCCCCGCA
CGCTGCCGGCTCGGGGATGCGGGGGGAGCGCCGGACCGGAGCGGAGCCCCGGGCGGCTCGCTGCTGCCCC
CTAGCGGGGGAGGGACGTAATTACATCCCTGGGGGCTTTGGGGGGGGGCTGTCCCTGATATCTATAACAA
GAAAATATATATATAATAAGTTATCACGTAAGTAGAACATGAAATAACAATATAATTATCGTATGAGTTA
AATCTTAAAAGTCACGTAAAAGATAATCATGCGTCATTTTGACTCACGCGGTCGTTATAGTTCAAAATCA
GTGACACTTACCGCATTGACAAGCACGCCTCACGGGAGCTCCAAGCGGCGACTGAGATGTCCTAAATGCA
CAGCGACGGATTCGCGCTATTTAGAAAGAGAGAGCAATATTTCAAGAATGCATGCGTCAATTTTACGCAG
ACTATCTTTCTAGGGTTAATCTAGCTGCATCAGGATCATATCGTCGGGTCTTTTTTCCGGCTCAGTCATC
GCCCAAGCTGGCGCTATCTGGGCATCGGGGAGGAAGAAGCCCGTGCCTTTTCCCGCGAGGTTGAAGCGGC
ATGGAAAGAGTTTGCCGAGGATGACTGCTGCTGCATTGACGTTGAGCGAAAACGCACGTTTACCATGATG
ATTCGGGAAGGTGTGGCCATGCACGCCTTTAACGGTGAACTGTTCGTTCAGGCCACCTGGGATACCAGTT
CGTCGCGGCTTTTCCGGACACAGTTCCGGATGGTCAGCCCGAAGCGCATCAGCAACCCGAACAATACCGG
CGACAGCCGGAACTGCCGTGCCGGTGTGCAGATTAATGACAGCGGTGCGGCGCTGGGATATTACGTCAGC
GAGGACGGGTATCCTGGCTGGATGCCGCAGAAATGGACATGGATACCCCGTGAGTTACCCGGCGGGCGCG
CTTGGCGTAATCATGGTCATAGCTGTTTCCTGTGTGAAATTGTTATCCGCTCACAATTCCACACAACATA
CGAGCCGGAAGCATAAAGTGTAAAGCCTGGGGTGCCTAATGAGTGAGCTAACTCACATTAATTGCGTTGC
GCTCACTGCCCGCTTTCCAGTCGGGAAACCTGTCGTGCCAGCTGCATTAATGAATCGGCCAACGCGCGGG
GAGAGGCGGTTTGCGTATTGGGCGCTCTTCCGCTTCCTCGCTCACTGACTCGCTGCGCTCGGTCGTTCGG
CTGCGGCGAGCGGTATCAGCTCACTCAAAGGCGGTAATACGGTTATCCACAGAATCAGGGGATAACGCAG
GAAAGAACATGTGAGCAAAAGGCCAGCAAAAGGCCAGGAACCGTAAAAAGGCCGCGTTGCTGGCGTTTTT
CCATAGGCTCCGCCCCCCTGACGAGCATCACAAAAATCGACGCTCAAGTCAGAGGTGGCGAAACCCGACA
GGACTATAAAGATACCAGGCGTTTCCCCCTGGAAGCTCCCTCGTGCGCTCTCCTGTTCCGACCCTGCCGC
TTACCGGATACCTGTCCGCCTTTCTCCCTTCGGGAAGCGTGGCGCTTTCTCATAGCTCACGCTGTAGGTA
TCTCAGTTCGGTGTAGGTCGTTCGCTCCAAGCTGGGCTGTGTGCACGAACCCCCCGTTCAGCCCGACCGC
TGCGCCTTATCCGGTAACTATCGTCTTGAGTCCAACCCGGTAAGACACGACTTATCGCCACTGGCAGCAG
CCACTGGTAACAGGATTAGCAGAGCGAGGTATGTAGGCGGTGCTACAGAGTTCTTGAAGTGGTGGCCTAA
CTACGGCTACACTAGAAGAACAGTATTTGGTATCTGCGCTCTGCTGAAGCCAGTTACCTTCGGAAAAAGA
GTTGGTAGCTCTTGATCCGGCAAACAAACCACCGCTGGTAGCGGTGGTTTTTTTGTTTGCAAGCAGCAGA
TTACGCGCAGAAAAAAAGGATCTCAAGAAGATCCTTTGATCTTTTCTACGGGGTCTGACGCTCAGTGGAA
CGAAAACTCACGTTAAGGGATTTTGGTCATGAGATTATCAAAAAGGATCTTCACCTAGATCCTTTTAAAT
TAAAAATGAAGTTTTAAATCAATCTAAAGTATATATGAGTAAACTTGGTCTGACAGTTACCAATGCTTAA
TCAGTGAGGCACCTATCTCAGCGATCTGTCTATTTCGTTCATCCATAGTTGCCTGACTCCCCGTCGTGTA
GATAACTACGATACGGGAGGGCTTACCATCTGGCCCCAGTGCTGCAATGATACCGCGAGACCCACGCTCA
CCGGCTCCAGATTTATCAGCAATAAACCAGCCAGCCGGAAGGGCCGAGCGCAGAAGTGGTCCTGCAACTT
TATCCGCCTCCATCCAGTCTATTAATTGTTGCCGGGAAGCTAGAGTAAGTAGTTCGCCAGTTAATAGTTT
GCGCAACGTTGTTGCCATTGCTACAGGCATCGTGGTGTCACGCTCGTCGTTTGGTATGGCTTCATTCAGC
TCCGGTTCCCAACGATCAAGGCGAGTTACATGATCCCCCATGTTGTGCAAAAAAGCGGTTAGCTCCTTCG
GTCCTCCGATCGTTGTCAGAAGTAAGTTGGCCGCAGTGTTATCACTCATGGTTATGGCAGCACTGCATAA
TTCTCTTACTGTCATGCCATCCGTAAGATGCTTTTCTGTGACTGGTGAGTACTCAACCAAGTCATTCTGA
GAATAGTGTATGCGGCGACCGAGTTGCTCTTGCCCGGCGTCAATACGGGATAATACCGCGCCACATAGCA
GAACTTTAAAAGTGCTCATCATTGGAAAACGTTCTTCGGGGCGAAAACTCTCAAGGATCTTACCGCTGTT
GAGATCCAGTTCGATGTAACCCACTCGTGCACCCAACTGATCTTCAGCATCTTTTACTTTCACCAGCGTT
TCTGGGTGAGCAAAAACAGGAAGGCAAAATGCCGCAAAAAAGGGAATAAGGGCGACACGGAAATGTTGAA
TACTCATACTCTTCCTTTTTCAATATTATTGAAGCATTTATCAGGGTTATTGTCTCATGAGCGGATACAT
ATTTGAATGTATTTAGAAAAATAAACAAATAGGGGTTCCGCGCACATTTCCCCGAAAAGTGCCACCTAAA
TTGTAAGCGTTAATATTTTGTTAAAATTCGCGTTAAATTTTTGTTAAATCAGCTCATTTTTTAACCAATA
GGCCGAAATCGGCAAAATCCCTTATAAATCAAAAGAATAGACCGAGATAGGGT
[37 nt withheld, positions 13004-13040]
AAAGAACGTGGACTCCAACGTCAAAGG
[49 nt withheld, positions 13068-13116]
T
[91 nt withheld, positions 13118-13208]
G
[124 nt withheld, positions 13210-13333]
CCCATTCGCCATTCAGGCTGCGCAACTGTTGGGAAGGGCGATCGGTGCGGGCCTCTTCGCTATTACGCCA
GCTGGCGAAAGGGGGATGTGCTGCAAGGCGATTAAGTTGGGTAACGCCAGGGTTTTCCCAGTCACGACGT
TGTAAAACGACGGCCAGTGAGCGCGCCTCGTTCATTCACGTTTTTGAACCCGTGGAGGACGGGCAGACTC
GCGGTGCAAATGTGTTTTACAGCGTGATGGAGCAGATGAAGATGCTCGACACGCTGCAGAACACGCAGCT
AGATTAACCCTAGAAAGATAATCATATTGTGACGTACGTTAAAGATAATCATGTGTAAAATTGACGCATG
TGTTTTATCGGTCTGTATATCGAGGTTTATTTATTAATTTGAATAGATATTAAGTTTTATTATATTTACA
CTTACATACTAATAATAAATTCAACAAACAATTTATTTATGTTTATTTATTTATTAAAAAAAACAAAAAC
TCAAAATTTCTTCTATAAAGTAACAAAACTTTTATGAGGGACAGCCCCCCCCCAAAGCCCCCAGGGATGT
AATTACGTCCCTCCCCCGCTAGGGGGCAGCAGCGAGCCGCCCGGGGCTCCGCTCCGGTCCGGCGCTCCCC
CCGCATCCCCGAGCCGGCAGCGTGCGGGGACAGCCCGGGCACGGGGAAGGTGGCACGGGATCGCTTTCCT
CTGAACGCTTCTCGCTGCTCTTTGAGCCTGCAGACACCTGGGGGGATACGGGGAAAAGGCCTCCACGGCC
Features (pLannotate 1.2.2; 22 found; start..end, strand, type, name):
      1..380     +  enhancer       CMV enhancer: human cytomegalovirus immediate early enhancer
    382..659     +  promoter       chicken β-actin promoter: No description available
    660..1676    +  intron         chimeric intron: chimera between introns from chicken β-actin and rabbit β-globin
   1842..3443    +  CDS            Cas9(N): N-terminal portion of Streptococcus pyogenes Cas9 (Zetsche et al., 2015)
   3444..5938    +  CDS            Cas9(C) (fragment): C-terminal portion of Streptococcus pyogenes Cas9 (Zetsche et al., 2015)
   6042..8073    +  CDS            gag-pol (fragment): Moloney murine leukemia virus Gag-Pol polyprotein; gag-pol; contains a read-through stop codon
   8219..8267    +  polyA_signal   HSV TK poly(A) signal: herpes simplex virus thymidine kinase polyadenylation signal (Cole and Stacy, 1985)
   8499..8710    +  promoter       EF-1α core promoter: core promoter for human elongation factor EF-1α
   8732..9296    +  CDS            NrsR (fragment): nourseothricin acetyltransferase; Streptomyces noursei nat1; confers resistance to nourseothricin
   9317..9438    +  polyA_signal   SV40 poly(A) signal: SV40 polyadenylation signal
   9456..9548    +  ncRNA          G-CSF SLDE: Accession: RF00183 - G-CSF factor stem-loop destabilising element (SLDE)
  10245..10712   +  CDS            B (fragment): PORTL_LAMBD - Experimental evidence at protein level: Swiss-Prot protein existence level 1. Forms the portal vertex of the capsid (PubMed:6228056, PubMed:6232391). This portal plays critical roles in head assembly, genome packaging, neck/tail attachment, and genome ejection (Probable). The portal protein multimerizes as a single ring-shaped homododecamer arranged around a central channel (PubMed:6232391). Binds to the terminase subunits to form the packaging machine (PubMed:7799432). From Escherichia phage lambda (Bacteriophage lambda).
  10748..10770   -  protein_bind   lac operator (fragment): The lac repressor binds to the lac operator to inhibit transcription in E. coli. This inhibition can be relieved by adding lactose or isopropyl-β-D-thiogalactopyranoside (IPTG). lac repressor encoded by lacI
  10774..10804   -  promoter       lac promoter: promoter for the E. coli lac operon
  10819..10840   -  protein_bind   CAP binding site: CAP binding activates transcription in the presence of cAMP. E. coli catabolite activator protein
  10853..10945   -  CDS            lacI (fragment): lac repressor; lacI; The lac repressor binds to the lac operator to inhibit transcription in E. coli. This inhibition can be relieved by adding lactose or isopropyl-β-D-thiogalactopyranoside (IPTG).
  11128..11716   -  rep_origin     ori: high-copy-number ColE1/pMB1/pBR322/pUC origin of replication
  11887..12747   -  CDS            AmpR: β-lactamase; bla; confers resistance to ampicillin, carbenicillin, and related antibiotics
  12748..12852   -  promoter       AmpR promoter: bla
  12905..13333   -  rep_origin     f1 ori (sequence partly withheld): f1 bacteriophage origin of replication; arrow indicates direction of (+) strand synthesis
  13338..13493   -  CDS            lacZα (fragment): LacZα fragment of β-galactosidase; lacZ fragment
  13495..13614   +  CDS            B (fragment): PORTL_LAMBD - Experimental evidence at protein level: Swiss-Prot protein existence level 1. Forms the portal vertex of the capsid (PubMed:6228056, PubMed:6232391). This portal plays critical roles in head assembly, genome packaging, neck/tail attachment, and genome ejection (Probable). The portal protein multimerizes as a single ring-shaped homododecamer arranged around a central channel (PubMed:6232391). Binds to the terminase subunits to form the packaging machine (PubMed:7799432). From Escherichia phage lambda (Bacteriophage lambda).
