[The description below was written by a language model from this plasmid's Addgene catalogue record and pLannotate feature annotations shown in this document.]
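Description:
pB-CAG-PE2-NatMX is a 14.1 kb piggyBac transposon plasmid for mammalian expression, built on the pB-CAG backbone and intended for making cell lines that stably express the PE2 prime editor. In bacteria it is maintained through a high-copy ColE1/pUC-type origin and an ampicillin resistance gene. The backbone also carries an f1 origin and remnants of a lac promoter/operator and lacZα region from the parental cloning vector.

The main expression unit is driven by the composite CAG promoter, annotated here as the CMV enhancer, the chicken β-actin promoter and a chimeric β-actin/β-globin intron, which gives strong constitutive transcription in many mammalian cell types. Downstream lies the synthetic PE2 coding sequence. The annotation software resolves it into two adjoining Streptococcus pyogenes Cas9 segments followed by a fragment matching the Moloney murine leukemia virus Gag-Pol polyprotein. This fits the prime editor design, in which a Cas9 nickase is fused to an engineered M-MLV reverse transcriptase, although the specific mutations are not listed in the record. An HSV TK polyadenylation signal ends this transcript.

A second cassette places a nourseothricin acetyltransferase gene under the EF-1α core promoter with an SV40 poly(A) signal, so that cells carrying the integrated construct can be selected with nourseothricin. The piggyBac terminal repeats are not explicitly annotated in the feature table. The short hits to a phage lambda portal protein that flank the cargo are probably spurious automated matches rather than functional elements. In use, such a vector would normally be supplied together with a piggyBac transposase source to integrate the cargo into the genome. Prime editing would then require separately delivered pegRNAs, which this plasmid does not encode.
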