Addgene plasmid #158567: pB-CAG-PE2-NatMX
Purpose: Piggybac vector that allows for the generation of PE2-expressing stable cell lines
Depositing lab: Alejandro Chavez. Depositing organization: Columbia University.
Backbone
  Vector backbone: pB-CAG
  Vector type: Mammalian Expression, CRISPR
  Selectable markers: Nourseothricin
Growth in bacteria
  Bacterial resistance: Ampicillin, 100 μg/mL
  Growth temperature: 30°C
  Growth strain: NEB Stable
  Copy number: High Copy
Gene/Insert
  Gene/Insert name: PE2
  Species: Synthetic
  Cloning method: Gibson Cloning
Terms and licenses: Academic/Nonprofit Terms; Industry Terms: Not Available to Industry
How to cite: pB-CAG-PE2-NatMX was a gift from Alejandro Chavez (Addgene plasmid # 158567 ; http://n2t.net/addgene:158567 ; RRID:Addgene_158567)
